>Addgene plasmid #178823 | HT110_FCMV_QuasAr6b_citrine | addgene full sequence | sequence record 353315 | Addgene NGS Result
GTCGACGGATCGGGAGATCTCCCGATCCCCTATGGTGCACTCTCAGTACAATCTGCTCTGATGCCGCATA
GTTAAGCCAGTATCTGCTCCCTGCTTGTGTGTTGGAGGTCGCTGAGTAGTGCGCGAGCAAAATTTAAGCT
ACAACAAGGCAAGGCTTGACCGACAATTGCATGAAGAATCTGCTTAGGGTTAGGCGTTTTGCGCTGCTTC
GCGATGTACGGGCCAGATATACGCGTTGACATTGATTATTGACTAGTTATTAATAGTAATCAATTACGGG
GTCATTAGTTCATAGCCCATATATGGAGTTCCGCGTTACATAACTTACGGTAAATGGCCCGCCTGGCTGA
CCGCCCAACGACCCCCGCCCATTGACGTCAATAATGACGTATGTTCCCATAGTAACGCCAATAGGGACTT
TCCATTGACGTCAATGGGTGGAGTATTTACGGTAAACTGCCCACTTGGCAGTACATCAAGTGTATCATAT
GCCAAGTACGCCCCCTATTGACGTCAATGACGGTAAATGGCCCGCCTGGCATTATGCCCAGTACATGACC
TTATGGGACTTTCCTACTTGGCAGTACATCTACGTATTAGTCATCGCTATTACCATGGTGATGCGGTTTT
GGCAGTACATCAATGGGCGTGGATAGCGGTTTGACTCACGGGGATTTCCAAGTCTCCACCCCATTGACGT
CAATGGGAGTTTGTTTTGGCACCAAAATCAACGGGACTTTCCAAAATGTCGTAACAACTCCGCCCCATTG
ACGCAAATGGGCGGTAGGCGTGTACGGTGGGAGGTCTATATAAGCAGCGCGTTTTGCCTGTACTGGGTCT
CTCTGGTTAGACCAGATCTGAGCCTGGGAGCTCTCTGGCTAACTAGGGAACCCACTGCTTAAGCCTCAAT
AAAGCTTGCCTTGAGTGCTTCAAGTAGTGTGTGCCCGTCTGTTGTGTGACTCTGGTAACTAGAGATCCCT
CAGACCCTTTTAGTCAGTGTGGAAAATCTCTAGCAGTGGCGCCCGAACAGGGACTTGAAAGCGAAAGGGA
AACCAGAGGAGCTCTCTCGACGCAGGACTCGGCTTGCTGAAGCGCGCACGGCAAGAGGCGAGGGGCGGCG
ACTGGTGAGTACGCCAAAAATTTTGACTAGCGGAGGCTAGAAGGAGAGAGATGGGTGCGAGAGCGTCAGT
ATTAAGCGGGGGAGAATTAGATCGCGATGGGAAAAAATTCGGTTAAGGCCAGGGGGAAAGAAAAAATATA
AATTAAAACATATAGTATGGGCAAGCAGGGAGCTAGAACGATTCGCAGTTAATCCTGGCCTGTTAGAAAC
ATCAGAAGGCTGTAGACAAATACTGGGACAGCTACAACCATCCCTTCAGACAGGATCAGAAGAACTTAGA
TCATTATATAATACAGTAGCAACCCTCTATTGTGTGCATCAAAGGATAGAGATAAAAGACACCAAGGAAG
CTTTAGACAAGATAGAGGAAGAGCAAAACAAAAGTAAGACCACCGCACAGCAAGCGGCCGCTGATCTTCA
GACCTGGAGGAGGAGATATGAGGGACAATTGGAGAAGTGAATTATATAAATATAAAGTAGTAAAAATTGA
ACCATTAGGAGTAGCACCCACCAAGGCAAAGAGAAGAGTGGTGCAGAGAGAAAAAAGAGCAGTGGGAATA
GGAGCTTTGTTCCTTGGGTTCTTGGGAGCAGCAGGAAGCACTATGGGCGCAGCGTCAATGACGCTGACGG
TACAGGCCAGACAATTATTGTCTGGTATAGTGCAGCAGCAGAACAATTTGCTGAGGGCTATTGAGGCGCA
ACAGCATCTGTTGCAACTCACAGTCTGGGGCATCAAGCAGCTCCAGGCAAGAATCCTGGCTGTGGAAAGA
TACCTAAAGGATCAACAGCTCCTGGGGATTTGGGGTTGCTCTGGAAAACTCATTTGCACCACTGCTGTGC
CTTGGAATGCTAGTTGGAGTAATAAATCTCTGGAACAGATTTGGAATCACACGACCTGGATGGAGTGGGA
CAGAGAAATTAACAATTACACAAGCTTAATACACTCCTTAATTGAAGAATCGCAAAACCAGCAAGAAAAG
AATGAACAAGAATTATTGGAATTAGATAAATGGGCAAGTTTGTGGAATTGGTTTAACATAACAAATTGGC
TGTGGTATATAAAATTATTCATAATGATAGTAGGAGGCTTGGTAGGTTTAAGAATAGTTTTTGCTGTACT
TTCTATAGTGAATAGAGTTAGGCAGGGATATTCACCATTATCGTTTCAGACCCACCTCCCAACCCCGAGG
GGACCCGACAGGCCCGAAGGAATAGAAGAAGAAGGTGGAGAGAGAGACAGAGACAGATCCATTCGATTAG
TGAACGGATCGGCACTGCGTGCGCCAATTCTGCAGACAAATGGCAGTATTCATCCACAATTTTAAAAGAA
AAGGGGGGATTGGGGGGTACAGTGCAGGGGAAAGAATAGTAGACATAATAGCAACAGACATACAAACTAA
AGAATTACAAAAACAAATTACAAAAATTCAAAATTTTCGGGTTTATTACAGGGACAGCAGAGATCCAGTT
TGGTTAATTAAGCTTGGGAGTTCCGCGTTACATAACTTACGGTAAATGGCCCGCCTGGCTGACCGCCCAA
CGACCCCCGCCCATTGACGTCAATAATGACGTATGTTCCCATAGTAACGCCAATAGGGACTTTCCATTGA
CGTCAATGGGTGGAGCATTTACGGTAAACTGCCCACTTGGCAGTACATCAAGTGTATCATATGCCAAGTA
CGCCCCCTATTGACGTCAATGACGGTAAATGGCCCGCCTGGCATTATGCCCAGTACATGACCTTATGGGA
CTTTCCTACTTGGCAGTACATCTACGTATTAGTCATCGCTATTACCATGGTGATGCGGTTTTGGCAGTAC
ATCAATGGGCGTGGATAGCGGTTTGACTCACGGGGATTTCCAAGTCTCCACCCCATTGACGTCAATGGGA
GTTTGTTTTGGCACCAAAATCAACGGGACTTTCCAAAATGTCGTAACAACTCCGCCCCATTGACGCAAAT
GGGCGGTAGGCGTGTACGGTGGGAGGTCTATATAAGCAGAGCTCGTTTAGTGAACCGTCAGATCGCCTGG
AGACGCCATCCACGCTGTTTTGACCTCCATAGAAGACACCGACTCTAGAGGATCCATGGTTTCTATCGCA
CTGCAGGCTGGTTATGACCTCCTCGGAGATGGTAGACCTGAAAGTCTGTGGCTCGGAATTGGTACACTGC
TGATGCTGATCGGAACCTTCTACTTCCTGGTTAGAGCGGGCGGAGAGACTGACAAGGATGCACGGGAGTA
CTACGCAGTGACAATCCTGGTCAGCGGTATTGCCAGTGCAGCTTATCTGTCAATGTTCTTTGGTATTGGC
CTCACAGAGGTGCCAGTAGGTGGAGAGATCCTGAACATCTACTACGCAAGATACGCACAGTGGCTGCTGA
CTACACCACTGTTGCTGCTGCACCTGGCACTCCTGGCCAAAGTTGATAGAGTGACCATCGGCACTCTCGT
TGGCGGCGATGCTCTGATGATTGTCACAGGCCTGATAGGGACACTGTCACATACTGCCATTGCCAGATAC
TCTTGGTGCCTGTTCTCAACTATCTGTATGATCGTCGTTCTGTATGTCCTGGCCACTTCTCTGCGGTCAG
CCGCTAAGGAGAGAGGCCCAGAGGTTGCCTCAACCTTCAACATCCTCACCGCACTGGTTCTGGTCCTGTG
GACTGCTTACCCTATCATCTGGATTATCGGCACCGAGGGTGCCGGAGTTGTGGGCCTGGGAATCGAAACT
TTGCTGTTCATGGTGCTGGACGTCACCGCCAAGGTGGGCTTCGGTTTTATCCTGCTCAGGTCAATCGCCA
TTCTGCAAGATACAGAAGCACCTGAACCTTCAGCTGGAGCTGATAAGAGTAGAATCACAAGCGAAGGCGA
GTACATCCCCCTGGATCAAATAGACATAAATGTAGTGAGCAAGGGCGAGGAGCTGTTCACCGGGGTGGTG
CCCATCCTGGTCGAGCTGGACGGCGACGTAAACGGCCACAAGTTCAGCGTGTCCGGCGAGGGCGAGGGCG
ATGCCACCTACGGCAAGCTGACCCTGAAGTTCATCTGCACCACCGGCAAGCTGCCCGTGCCCTGGCCCAC
CCTCGTGACCACCTTCGGCTACGGCCTGATGTGCTTCGCCCGCTACCCCGACCACATGAAGCAGCACGAC
TTCTTCAAGTCCGCCATGCCCGAAGGCTACGTCCAGGAGCGCACCATCTTCTTCAAGGACGACGGCAACT
ACAAGACCCGCGCCGAGGTGAAGTTCGAGGGCGACACCCTGGTGAACCGCATCGAGCTGAAGGGCATCGA
CTTCAAGGAGGACGGCAACATCCTGGGGCACAAGCTGGAGTACAACTACAACAGCCACAACGTCTATATC
ATGGCCGACAAGCAGAAGAACGGCATCAAGGTGAACTTCAAGATCCGCCACAACATCGAGGACGGCAGCG
TGCAGCTCGCCGACCACTACCAGCAGAACACCCCCATCGGCGACGGCCCCGTGCTGCTGCCCGACAACCA
CTACCTGAGCTACCAGTCCGCCCTGAGCAAAGACCCCAACGAGAAGCGCGATCACATGGTCCTGCTGGAG
TTCGTGACCGCCGCCGGGATCACTCTCGGCATGGACGAGCTGTACAAATCAAGGATCACCTCTGAGGGCG
AGTATATCCCTCTGGATCAGATCGACATTAACGTCGGTGGAAAATCCCGCATAACCTCTGAGGGCGAGTA
CATCCCTCTGGATCAAATCGATATAAACGTGGGGGGAAAAAGTCGAATCACTTCTGAGGGCGAGTATATA
CCCCTCGATCAGATTGACATCAATGTGGGGGGCTTTTGTTATGAGAATGAATAAGAATTCGATATCAAGC
TTATCGATAATCAACCTCTGGATTACAAAATTTGTGAAAGATTGACTGGTATTCTTAACTATGTTGCTCC
TTTTACGCTATGTGGATACGCTGCTTTAATGCCTTTGTATCATGCTATTGCTTCCCGTATGGCTTTCATT
TTCTCCTCCTTGTATAAATCCTGGTTGCTGTCTCTTTATGAGGAGTTGTGGCCCGTTGTCAGGCAACGTG
GCGTGGTGTGCACTGTGTTTGCTGACGCAACCCCCACTGGTTGGGGCATTGCCACCACCTGTCAGCTCCT
TTCCGGGACTTTCGCTTTCCCCCTCCCTATTGCCACGGCGGAACTCATCGCCGCCTGCCTTGCCCGCTGC
TGGACAGGGGCTCGGCTGTTGGGCACTGACAATTCCGTGGTGTTGTCGGGGAAATCATCGTCCTTTCCTT
GGCTGCTCGCCTGTGTTGCCACCTGGATTCTGCGCGGGACGTCCTTCTGCTACGTCCCTTCGGCCCTCAA
TCCAGCGGACCTTCCTTCCCGCGGCCTGCTGCCGGCTCTGCGGCCTCTTCCGCGTCTTCGCCTTCGCCCT
CAGACGAGTCGGATCTCCCTTTGGGCCGCCTCCCCGCATCGATACCGTCGACCTCGAGACCTAGAAAAAC
ATGGAGCAATCACAAGTAGCAATACAGCAGCTACCAATGCTGATTGTGCCTGGCTAGAAGCACAAGAGGA
GGAGGAGGTGGGTTTTCCAGTCACACCTCAGGTACCTTTAAGACCAATGACTTACAAGGCAGCTGTAGAT
CTTAGCCACTTTTTAAAAGAAAAGGGGGGACTGGAAGGGCTAATTCACTCCCAACGAAGACAAGATATCC
TTGATCTGTGGATCTACCACACACAAGGCTACTTCCCTGATTGGCAGAACTACACACCAGGGCCAGGGAT
CAGATATCCACTGACCTTTGGATGGTGCTACAAGCTAGTACCAGTTGAGCAAGAGAAGGTAGAAGAAGCC
AATGAAGGAGAGAACACCCGCTTGTTACACCCTGTGAGCCTGCATGGGATGGATGACCCGGAGAGAGAAG
TATTAGAGTGGAGGTTTGACAGCCGCCTAGCATTTCATCACATGGCCCGAGAGCTGCATCCGGACTGTAC
TGGGTCTCTCTGGTTAGACCAGATCTGAGCCTGGGAGCTCTCTGGCTAACTAGGGAACCCACTGCTTAAG
CCTCAATAAAGCTTGCCTTGAGTGCTTCAAGTAGTGTGTGCCCGTCTGTTGTGTGACTCTGGTAACTAGA
GATCCCTCAGACCCTTTTAGTCAGTGTGGAAAATCTCTAGCAGGGCCCGTTTAAACCCGCTGATCAGCCT
CGACTGTGCCTTCTAGTTGCCAGCCATCTGTTGTTTGCCCCTCCCCCGTGCCTTCCTTGACCCTGGAAGG
TGCCACTCCCACTGTCCTTTCCTAATAAAATGAGGAAATTGCATCGCATTGTCTGAGTAGGTGTCATTCT
ATTCTGGGGGGTGGGGTGGGGCAGGACAGCAAGGGGGAGGATTGGGAAGACAATAGCAGGCATGCTGGGG
ATGCGGTGGGCTCTATGGCTTCTGAGGCGGAAAGAACCAGCTGGGGCTCTAGGGGGTATCCCC
[124 nt withheld, positions 6574-6697]
C
[91 nt withheld, positions 6699-6789]
A
[49 nt withheld, positions 6791-6839]
CCTTTGACGTTGGAGTCCACGTTCTTT
[37 nt withheld, positions 6867-6903]
ACCCTATCTCGGTCTATTCTTTTGATTTATAAGGGATTTTGCCGATTTCGGCCTATTGGTTAAAAAATGA
GCTGATTTAACAAAAATTTAACGCGAATTAATTCTGTGGAATGTGTGTCAGTTAGGGTGTGGAAAGTCCC
CAGGCTCCCCAGCAGGCAGAAGTATGCAAAGCATGCATCTCAATTAGTCAGCAACCAGGTGTGGAAAGTC
CCCAGGCTCCCCAGCAGGCAGAAGTATGCAAAGCATGCATCTCAATTAGTCAGCAACCATAGTCCCGCCC
CTAACTCCGCCCATCCCGCCCCTAACTCCGCCCAGTTCCGCCCATTCTCCGCCCCATGGCTGACTAATTT
TTTTTATTTATGCAGAGGCCGAGGCCGCCTCTGCCTCTGAGCTATTCCAGAAGTAGTGAGGAGGCTTTTT
TGGAGGCCTAGGCTTTTGCAAAAAGCTCCCGGGAGCTTGTATATCCATTTTCGGATCTGATCAGCACGTG
TTGACAATTAATCATCGGCATAGTATATCGGCATAGTATAATACGACAAGGTGAGGAACTAAACCATGGC
CAAGTTGACCAGTGCCGTTCCGGTGCTCACCGCGCGCGACGTCGCCGGAGCGGTCGAGTTCTGGACCGAC
CGGCTCGGGTTCTCCCGGGACTTCGTGGAGGACGACTTCGCCGGTGTGGTCCGGGACGACGTGACCCTGT
TCATCAGCGCGGTCCAGGACCAGGTGGTGCCGGACAACACCCTGGCCTGGGTGTGGGTGCGCGGCCTGGA
CGAGCTGTACGCCGAGTGGTCGGAGGTCGTGTCCACGAACTTCCGGGACGCCTCCGGGCCGGCCATGACC
GAGATCGGCGAGCAGCCGTGGGGGCGGGAGTTCGCCCTGCGCGACCCGGCCGGCAACTGCGTGCACTTCG
TGGCCGAGGAGCAGGACTGACACGTGCTACGAGATTTCGATTCCACCGCCGCCTTCTATGAAAGGTTGGG
CTTCGGAATCGTTTTCCGGGACGCCGGCTGGATGATCCTCCAGCGCGGGGATCTCATGCTGGAGTTCTTC
GCCCACCCCAACTTGTTTATTGCAGCTTATAATGGTTACAAATAAAGCAATAGCATCACAAATTTCACAA
ATAAAGCATTTTTTTCACTGCATTCTAGTTGTGGTTTGTCCAAACTCATCAATGTATCTTATCATGTCTG
TATACCGTCGACCTCTAGCTAGAGCTTGGCGTAATCATGGTCATAGCTGTTTCCTGTGTGAAATTGTTAT
CCGCTCACAATTCCACACAACATACGAGCCGGAAGCATAAAGTGTAAAGCCTGGGGTGCCTAATGAGTGA
GCTAACTCACATTAATTGCGTTGCGCTCACTGCCCGCTTTCCAGTCGGGAAACCTGTCGTGCCAGCTGCA
TTAATGAATCGGCCAACGCGCGGGGAGAGGCGGTTTGCGTATTGGGCGCTCTTCCGCTTCCTCGCTCACT
GACTCGCTGCGCTCGGTCGTTCGGCTGCGGCGAGCGGTATCAGCTCACTCAAAGGCGGTAATACGGTTAT
CCACAGAATCAGGGGATAACGCAGGAAAGAACATGTGAGCAAAAGGCCAGCAAAAGGCCAGGAACCGTAA
AAAGGCCGCGTTGCTGGCGTTTTTCCATAGGCTCCGCCCCCCTGACGAGCATCACAAAAATCGACGCTCA
AGTCAGAGGTGGCGAAACCCGACAGGACTATAAAGATACCAGGCGTTTCCCCCTGGAAGCTCCCTCGTGC
GCTCTCCTGTTCCGACCCTGCCGCTTACCGGATACCTGTCCGCCTTTCTCCCTTCGGGAAGCGTGGCGCT
TTCTCATAGCTCACGCTGTAGGTATCTCAGTTCGGTGTAGGTCGTTCGCTCCAAGCTGGGCTGTGTGCAC
GAACCCCCCGTTCAGCCCGACCGCTGCGCCTTATCCGGTAACTATCGTCTTGAGTCCAACCCGGTAAGAC
ACGACTTATCGCCACTGGCAGCAGCCACTGGTAACAGGATTAGCAGAGCGAGGTATGTAGGCGGTGCTAC
AGAGTTCTTGAAGTGGTGGCCTAACTACGGCTACACTAGAAGAACAGTATTTGGTATCTGCGCTCTGCTG
AAGCCAGTTACCTTCGGAAAAAGAGTTGGTAGCTCTTGATCCGGCAAACAAACCACCGCTGGTAGCGGTG
GTTTTTTTGTTTGCAAGCAGCAGATTACGCGCAGAAAAAAAGGATCTCAAGAAGATCCTTTGATCTTTTC
TACGGGGTCTGACGCTCAGTGGAACGAAAACTCACGTTAAGGGATTTTGGTCATGAGATTATCAAAAAGG
ATCTTCACCTAGATCCTTTTAAATTAAAAATGAAGTTTTAAATCAATCTAAAGTATATATGAGTAAACTT
GGTCTGACAGTTACCAATGCTTAATCAGTGAGGCACCTATCTCAGCGATCTGTCTATTTCGTTCATCCAT
AGTTGCCTGACTCCCCGTCGTGTAGATAACTACGATACGGGAGGGCTTACCATCTGGCCCCAGTGCTGCA
ATGATACCGCGAGACCCACGCTCACCGGCTCCAGATTTATCAGCAATAAACCAGCCAGCCGGAAGGGCCG
AGCGCAGAAGTGGTCCTGCAACTTTATCCGCCTCCATCCAGTCTATTAATTGTTGCCGGGAAGCTAGAGT
AAGTAGTTCGCCAGTTAATAGTTTGCGCAACGTTGTTGCCATTGCTACAGGCATCGTGGTGTCACGCTCG
TCGTTTGGTATGGCTTCATTCAGCTCCGGTTCCCAACGATCAAGGCGAGTTACATGATCCCCCATGTTGT
GCAAAAAAGCGGTTAGCTCCTTCGGTCCTCCGATCGTTGTCAGAAGTAAGTTGGCCGCAGTGTTATCACT
CATGGTTATGGCAGCACTGCATAATTCTCTTACTGTCATGCCATCCGTAAGATGCTTTTCTGTGACTGGT
GAGTACTCAACCAAGTCATTCTGAGAATAGTGTATGCGGCGACCGAGTTGCTCTTGCCCGGCGTCAATAC
GGGATAATACCGCGCCACATAGCAGAACTTTAAAAGTGCTCATCATTGGAAAACGTTCTTCGGGGCGAAA
ACTCTCAAGGATCTTACCGCTGTTGAGATCCAGTTCGATGTAACCCACTCGTGCACCCAACTGATCTTCA
GCATCTTTTACTTTCACCAGCGTTTCTGGGTGAGCAAAAACAGGAAGGCAAAATGCCGCAAAAAAGGGAA
TAAGGGCGACACGGAAATGTTGAATACTCATACTCTTCCTTTTTCAATATTATTGAAGCATTTATCAGGG
TTATTGTCTCATGAGCGGATACATATTTGAATGTATTTAGAAAAATAAACAAATAGGGGTTCCGCGCACA
TTTCCCCGAAAAGTGCCACCTGAC
Features (pLannotate 1.2.2; 33 found; start..end, strand, type, name):
     31..83      -  misc_feature   bom (fragment): basis of mobility region from pBR322
    238..617     +  enhancer       CMV enhancer: human cytomegalovirus immediate early enhancer
    618..817     +  promoter       CMV promoter: human cytomegalovirus (CMV) immediate early promoter
    835..1015    +  LTR            5' LTR (truncated): truncated 5' long terminal repeat (LTR) from HIV-1
   1062..1187    +  misc_feature   HIV-1 Ψ: packaging signal of human immunodeficiency virus type 1
   1171..1534    +  CDS            HIV-1 gag (fragment): gag protein from human immunodeficiency virus 1; gag
   1680..1913    +  misc_feature   RRE: The Rev response element (RRE) of HIV-1 allows for Rev-dependent mRNA export from the nucleus to the cytoplasm.
   2290..2390    +  CDS            Rev (fragment): human immunodeficiency virus 1 (HIV-1) Rev protein; rev; enhances nuclear export of unspliced and incompletely spliced viral mRNAs
   2440..2557    +  misc_feature   cPPT/CTS: central polypurine tract and central termination sequence of HIV-1
   2616..2919    +  enhancer       CMV enhancer: human cytomegalovirus immediate early enhancer
   2920..3123    +  promoter       CMV promoter: human cytomegalovirus (CMV) immediate early promoter
   3215..3970    +  CDS            aop3: BACR3_HALSD - Experimental evidence at protein level: Swiss-Prot protein existence level 1. Light-driven proton pump. From Halorubrum sodomense.
   3965..4024    +  CDS            KCNJ2 (fragment): KCNJ2_HUMAN - Also known as IRK1. Experimental evidence at protein level: Swiss-Prot protein existence level 1. Probably participates in establishing action potential waveform and excitability of neuronal and muscle tissues. Inward rectifier potassium channels are characterized by a greater tendency to allow potassium to flow into the cell rather than out of it. Their voltage dependence is regulated by the concentration of extracellular potassium; as external potassium is raised, the voltage range of the channel opening shifts to more positive voltages. The inward rectification is mainly due t
   4025..4738    +  CDS            Citrine: Citrine is a basic (constitutively fluorescent) yellow fluorescent protein published in 2001, derived from Aequorea victoria. It has moderate acid sensitivity.
   4955..4979    +  misc_feature   MCS (fragment): pBluescript multiple cloning site
   4979..5567    +  misc_feature   WPRE: woodchuck hepatitis virus posttranscriptional regulatory element
   5504..6085    +  CDS            nef (fragment): NEF_HV1H2 - Experimental evidence at protein level: Swiss-Prot protein existence level 1. Extracellular Nef protein targets CD4(+) T-lymphocytes for apoptosis by interacting with CXCR4 surface receptors. From Human immunodeficiency virus type 1 group M subtype B (isolate HXB2) (HIV-1).
   6092..6272    +  LTR            5' LTR (truncated): truncated 5' long terminal repeat (LTR) from HIV-1
   6304..6528    +  polyA_signal   bGH poly(A) signal: bovine growth hormone polyadenylation signal
   6532..6553    +  promoter       SV40 promoter (fragment): SV40 enhancer and early promoter
   6574..7002    +  rep_origin     f1 ori (sequence partly withheld): f1 bacteriophage origin of replication; arrow indicates direction of (+) strand synthesis
   7016..7345    +  promoter       SV40 promoter: SV40 enhancer and early promoter
   7393..7440    +  promoter       EM7 promoter: synthetic bacterial promoter&nbsp
   7459..7833    +  CDS            BleoR: antibiotic-binding protein; Sh ble from Streptoalloteichus hindustanus; confers resistance to bleomycin, phleomycin, and Zeocin™
   7843..7968    +  CDS            ble (fragment): BLE_KLEPN - Experimental evidence at protein level: Swiss-Prot protein existence level 1. Binding protein with a strong affinity to the bleomycin family of antibiotics. Binds to CL990; an antimitotic-antibiotic compound. From Klebsiella pneumoniae.
   7963..8084    +  polyA_signal   SV40 poly(A) signal: SV40 polyadenylation signal
   8157..8173    -  protein_bind   lac operator: The lac repressor binds to the lac operator to inhibit transcription in E. coli. This inhibition can be relieved by adding lactose or isopropyl-β-D-thiogalactopyranoside (IPTG). lac repressor encoded by lacI
   8181..8211    -  promoter       lac promoter: promoter for the E. coli lac operon
   8226..8247    -  protein_bind   CAP binding site: CAP binding activates transcription in the presence of cAMP. E. coli catabolite activator protein
   8260..8352    -  CDS            lacI (fragment): lac repressor; lacI; The lac repressor binds to the lac operator to inhibit transcription in E. coli. This inhibition can be relieved by adding lactose or isopropyl-β-D-thiogalactopyranoside (IPTG).
   8535..9123    -  rep_origin     ori: high-copy-number ColE1/pMB1/pBR322/pUC origin of replication
   9294..10154   -  CDS            AmpR: β-lactamase; bla; confers resistance to ampicillin, carbenicillin, and related antibiotics
  10155..10259   -  promoter       AmpR promoter: bla
