[The description below was written by a language model from this plasmid's Addgene catalogue record and pLannotate feature annotations shown in this document.]
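Description:
HT110_FCMV_QuasAr6b_citrine is a roughly 10.3 kb HIV-1-based lentiviral transfer plasmid, built on the FCMV backbone, for expressing the genetically encoded voltage indicator QuasAr6b in mammalian cells. It is maintained in E. coli through a high-copy ColE1/pUC-type origin and an ampicillin resistance gene, and it also carries an f1 origin. The backbone, outside the proviral region, contains an SV40 promoter/EM7 promoter–driven Sh ble cassette with an SV40 polyadenylation signal, which provides Zeocin selection in mammalian or bacterial cells.

The viral genome is transcribed from an upstream CMV enhancer/promoter fused to a truncated 5' LTR. This is followed by the Ψ packaging signal with a gag fragment, the Rev response element for Rev-dependent nuclear export, and the cPPT/CTS element. An internal CMV enhancer/promoter then drives the 1.75 kb synthetic insert. The insert consists of an open reading frame annotated as related to archaerhodopsin-3 of Halorubrum sodomense (the QuasAr6b opsin), a short fragment of the Kir2.1 (KCNJ2) potassium channel, and a C-terminal Citrine yellow fluorescent protein. Such Kir2.1 fragments are commonly used as membrane trafficking signals, although the record does not state the fragment's role here. Citrine serves as an expression tag for identifying and localising expressing cells, independently of the opsin's own far-red voltage-sensitive fluorescence. A WPRE downstream of the insert enhances transcript expression, and a truncated 3' LTR and a bGH polyadenylation signal close the cassette.

The plasmid can be used for direct transfection or packaged into lentivirus to deliver QuasAr6b for optical recording of membrane potential. It comes from work that used video-based pooled screening to improve far-red voltage indicators.
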