Addgene plasmid #178823: HT110_FCMV_QuasAr6b_citrine
Purpose: Expresses an archaerhodopsin-derived genetically encoded voltage indicator QuasAr6b carrying a Citrine expression tag
Depositing lab: Adam Cohen. Depositing organization: Harvard University. Publication: Video-based pooled screening yields improved far-red genetically encoded voltage indicators. Tian H, Davis HC, Wong-Campos JD, Park P, Fan LZ, Gmeiner B, Begum S, Werley CA, Borja GB, Upadhyay H, Shah H, Jacques J, Qi Y, Parot V, Deisseroth K, Cohen AE. Nat Methods. 2023 Jul;20(7):1082-1094. doi: 10.1038/s41592-022-01743-5. Epub 2023 Jan 9. PubMed 36624211.
Backbone
  Vector backbone: FCMV
  Total vector size (bp): 10290
  Vector type: Mammalian Expression, Lentiviral
  Selectable markers: Zeocin
Growth in bacteria
  Bacterial resistance: Ampicillin, 100 μg/mL
  Growth temperature: 30°C
  Growth strain: NEB Stable
  Copy number: High Copy
Gene/Insert
  Gene/Insert name: QuasAr6b_citrine
  Species: Synthetic
  Insert size (bp): 1752
  Promoter: CMV
  Tag / fusion protein: Citrine (C terminal on insert)
  Cloning method: Gibson Cloning
  Sequencing primers: 5′ CMV-forward; 3′ WPRE-R
Terms and licenses: Academic/Nonprofit Terms; Industry Terms: Not Available to Industry
Depositor comments: Please visit https://doi.org/10.1101/2021.11.22.469481 for bioRxiv preprint.
How to cite: HT110_FCMV_QuasAr6b_citrine was a gift from Adam Cohen (Addgene plasmid # 178823 ; http://n2t.net/addgene:178823 ; RRID:Addgene_178823)
